>Addgene plasmid #37093 | pcDKIER | depositor full sequence | sequence record 46429 | pcDKIER sequence 7884 bps
GACGGATCGGGAGATCTCCCGATCCCCTATGGTGCACTCTCAGTACAATCTGCTCTGATGCCGCATAGTT
AAGCCAGTATCTGCTCCCTGCTTGTGTGTTGGAGGTCGCTGAGTAGTGCGCGAGCAAAATTTAAGCTACA
ACAAGGCAAGGCTTGACCGACAATTGCATGAAGAATCTGCTTAGGGTTAGGCGTTTTGCGCTGCTTCGCG
ATGTACGGGCCAGATATACGCGTTGACATTGATTATTGACTAGTTATTAATAGTAATCAATTACGGGGTC
ATTAGTTCATAGCCCATATATGGAGTTCCGCGTTACATAACTTACGGTAAATGGCCCGCCTGGCTGACCG
CCCAACGACCCCCGCCCATTGACGTCAATAATGACGTATGTTCCCATAGTAACGCCAATAGGGACTTTCC
ATTGACGTCAATGGGTGGAGTATTTACGGTAAACTGCCCACTTGGCAGTACATCAAGTGTATCATATGCC
AAGTACGCCCCCTATTGACGTCAATGACGGTAAATGGCCCGCCTGGCATTATGCCCAGTACATGACCTTA
TGGGACTTTCCTACTTGGCAGTACATCTACGTATTAGTCATCGCTATTACCATGGTGATGCGGTTTTGGC
AGTACATCAATGGGCGTGGATAGCGGTTTGACTCACGGGGATTTCCAAGTCTCCACCCCATTGACGTCAA
TGGGAGTTTGTTTTGGCACCAAAATCAACGGGACTTTCCAAAATGTCGTAACAACTCCGCCCCATTGACG
CAAATGGGCGGTAGGCGTGTACGGTGGGAGGTCTATATAAGCAGAGCTCTCTGGCTAACTAGAGAACCCA
CTGCTTACTGGCTTATCGAAATTAATACGACTCACTATAGGGAGACCCAAGCTGGCTAGCGTTTAAACTT
AAGCTTGGTACCGAGCTCGGATCCCCCGGGCTGCAGGAATTCATGGATAAAACTTTATCTAGAGAAGAGG
CAAAGCAGCTAATGCAACTTTTATGTTTGGACATGAGTTGCTGGGGCAATTTACCACTAATGAGAAGACA
ATACTTAGTAAAGTGCAAAGAATATCATCCAGATAAAGGAGGAAATGAGGAAAGCATGAAGCTTCTTAAT
TCTTTATATTTAAAACTGCAAGACTCAGTTAGCAGTGTACATGATTTAAATGAAGAAGAAGATAATATAT
GGCAATCTTCTCAGGTATACTGCAAAGATTTGTGCTGCAATAAGTTTAGATTAGTTGGTGCTATATATGG
TGAATACTATGAAGCATATATTATGAAGCAGTGGGATGTATGCATTCATGGCTACAATCACGAATGCCAA
TGCATTCACTGTATTTTAAGCAAATATCATAAAGAAAAGTACAAAATTTATAGAAAACCACCTGTGTGGA
TAGAGTGCTACTGCTATAAGTGCTACAGGGAGTGGTTTTTTTTTCCAATTTCAATGCAAACATTTTTCTT
TTGGAAAGTGATTATTTTTAATACTGAAATACGAGCAGTTCAACCATTATTACGGTAAGCATAAAATAAT
GTTTTTAAATAATTGTTTGTGTAATATTAAATGTATATTTTTGTTGTATAGATACCTACATACGGTACAC
CTGACTGGGATGAGTGGTGGTCACAGTTCAACACCTACTGGGAAGAAGAGTTAAGATGTAATGAATCCAT
GCCATCTTCTCCAAAAAGAAGTGCACCAGAAGAGGAGCCTAGCTGTTCTCAGGCAACCCCTCCTAAGAAA
AAACATGCATTTGATGCTTCTTTAGAATTTCCTAAAGAGTTGTTAGAGTTTGTTTCACATGCTGTATTTA
GTAATAAGTGTATAACGTGCTTTGTAGTACATACTACTAGAGAAAAAGGGGAAGTACTTTATAAAAAGTT
ACTTCAAAAGTATCAATGTAGCTTTATAAGTAAGCATGCATTTTATAATACTGTTTTAATCTTTTTCTTA
ACTCCTCACAAGCATAGAGTTAGTGCTATTAATAACTTCTGCAAAGGTCATTGTACTGTTAGCTTTTTAT
TCTGTAAAGGAGTTAATAACCCTTATGGTCTGTATAGTAGGATGTGTAGACAACCATTTAATTTGTGTGA
AGAAAATATTCCTGGAGGGTTAAAAGAAAATGAATTTAATCCAGAAGATTTATTTGGGGAACCTAAGGAA
CCCTCATTAAGCTGGAATCAAATAGCTAACTTTGCTCTGGAATTTGACATAGATGATGTATATTACTTAC
TGGGGTCATATATAAGGTTTGCTACTAAGCCTGAAGAGTGTGAAAAATGCAGTAAAAATGATGATGCTAC
CCATAAAAGGGTACATGTGCAAAATCATGAAAATGCTCTGCTTTTGCAAGAAAGTAAAAGCCAAAAAAAT
GCTTGCACACAAGCCATTGATAGAGTTATAGCAGAAAGAAGATATAACTGTGTAACCTTAACTAGGAAAA
AGTTACTAACTAAAAGGTTTAAAAAGCTTTTTAATGAAATGGATAAAATTGTTGTTGGAGAAAGAAAAAT
ACTGCTTTATATGGCTTCAATAGCCTGGTATACTGGACTAAATAAAAAAATAGATGAATTAGTTGTTAGA
TTTTTAAAGCTAATTGTAGACAACAAGCCAAAACACAGATATTGGCTTTTCAAAGGCCCAATTAACAGTG
GCAAAACCACATTAGCCACTGCTTTGTTAAATTTGTGTGGTGGCAAAGCCTTGAACATTAACATACCTTC
AGAAAAACTACCATTTGAACTTGGAGTTGCTCTTGATCAATATATGGTTGTGTTTGAAGATGTCAAAGGT
CAAATAGGTATTGAAAAGCAACTACCTTCTGGTAATGGGGTAAATAATCTTGATAACTTAAGAGACTACC
TTGATGGTTGTGTTGAGGTTAACTTAGAAAAAAAGCATGTTAATAAGAGGTCACAAATATTTCCCCCAGG
GATTGTAACCATGAATGAATATTGTATTCCAGAAACAGTTGCTGTGAGATTTGAAAAAACTGTTATGTTT
ACTATTAAAAGAAATTTAAGAGAAAGCCTAGAAAAAACACCACAGTTACTATCACAAAGAATATTACACA
GTGGAATAGCTATGTTGTTATTGCTAATATGGTATAGACCTGTAAGTGACTTTGATGAAGAAATTCAAAG
TAATGTTGTGTACTGGAAAGAAGTTCTTGATAATTATATAGGCCTTACTGAGTTTGCCACTATGCAAATG
AATGTAACCAATGGAAAAAACATACTAGAAAAGTGGTTTGAATAAGTCGACCTCGAGTCTAGAGGGCCCG
TTTAAACCCGCTGATCAGCCTCGACTGTGCCTTCTAGTTGCCAGCCATCTGTTGTTTGCCCCTCCCCCGT
GCCTTCCTTGACCCTGGAAGGTGCCACTCCCACTGTCCTTTCCTAATAAAATGAGGAAATTGCATCGCAT
TGTCTGAGTAGGTGTCATTCTATTCTGGGGGGTGGGGTGGGGCAGGACAGCAAGGGGGAGGATTGGGAAG
ACAATAGCAGGCATGCTGGGGATGCGGTGGGCTCTATGGCTTCTGAGGCGGAAAGAACCAGCTGGGGCTC
TAGGGGGTATCCCC
[124 nt withheld, positions 3585-3708]
C
[91 nt withheld, positions 3710-3800]
A
[49 nt withheld, positions 3802-3850]
CCTTTGACGTTGGAGTCCACGTTCTTT
[37 nt withheld, positions 3878-3914]
ACCCTATCTCGGTCTATTCTTTTGATTTATAAGGGATTTTGCCGATTTCGGCCTATTGGTTAAAAAATGA
GCTGATTTAACAAAAATTTAACGCGAATTAATTCTGTGGAATGTGTGTCAGTTAGGGTGTGGAAAGTCCC
CAGGCTCCCCAGCAGGCAGAAGTATGCAAAGCATGCATCTCAATTAGTCAGCAACCAGGTGTGGAAAGTC
CCCAGGCTCCCCAGCAGGCAGAAGTATGCAAAGCATGCATCTCAATTAGTCAGCAACCATAGTCCCGCCC
CTAACTCCGCCCATCCCGCCCCTAACTCCGCCCAGTTCCGCCCATTCTCCGCCCCATGGCTGACTAATTT
TTTTTATTTATGCAGAGGCCGAGGCCGCCTCTGCCTCTGAGCTATTCCAGAAGTAGTGAGGAGGCTTTTT
TGGAGGCCTAGGCTTTTGCAAAAAGCTCCCGGGAGCTTGTATATCCATTTTCGGATCTGATCAGCACGTG
ATGAAAAAGCCTGAACTCACCGCGACGTCTGTCGAGAAGTTTCTGATCGAAAAGTTCGACAGCGTCTCCG
ACCTGATGCAGCTCTCGGAGGGCGAAGAATCTCGTGCTTTCAGCTTCGATGTAGGAGGGCGTGGATATGT
CCTGCGGGTAAATAGCTGCGCCGATGGTTTCTACAAAGATCGTTATGTTTATCGGCACTTTGCATCGGCC
GCGCTCCCGATTCCGGAAGTGCTTGACATTGGGGAATTCAGCGAGAGCCTGACCTATTGCATCTCCCGCC
GTGCACAGGGTGTCACGTTGCAAGACCTGCCTGAAACCGAACTGCCCGCTGTTCTGCAGCCGGTCGCGGA
GGCCATGGATGCGATCGCTGCGGCCGATCTTAGCCAGACGAGCGGGTTCGGCCCATTCGGACCGCAAGGA
ATCGGTCAATACACTACATGGCGTGATTTCATATGCGCGATTGCTGATCCCCATGTGTATCACTGGCAAA
CTGTGATGGACGACACCGTCAGTGCGTCCGTCGCGCAGGCTCTCGATGAGCTGATGCTTTGGGCCGAGGA
CTGCCCCGAAGTCCGGCACCTCGTGCACGCGGATTTCGGCTCCAACAATGTCCTGACGGACAATGGCCGC
ATAACAGCGGTCATTGACTGGAGCGAGGCGATGTTCGGGGATTCCCAATACGAGGTCGCCAACATCTTCT
TCTGGAGGCCGTGGTTGGCTTGTATGGAGCAGCAGACGCGCTACTTCGAGCGGAGGCATCCGGAGCTTGC
AGGATCGCCGCGGCTCCGGGCGTATATGCTCCGCATTGGTCTTGACCAACTCTATCAGAGCTTGGTTGAC
GGCAATTTCGATGATGCAGCTTGGGCGCAGGGTCGATGCGACGCAATCGTCCGATCCGGAGCCGGGACTG
TCGGGCGTACACAAATCGCCCGCAGAAGCGCGGCCGTCTGGACCGATGGCTGTGTAGAAGTACTCGCCGA
TAGTGGAAACCGACGCCCCAGCACTCGTCCGAGGGCAAAGGAATAGCACGTGCTACGAGATTTCGATTCC
ACCGCCGCCTTCTATGAAAGGTTGGGCTTCGGAATCGTTTTCCGGGACGCCGGCTGGATGATCCTCCAGC
GCGGGGATCTCATGCTGGAGTTCTTCGCCCACCCCAACTTGTTTATTGCAGCTTATAATGGTTACAAATA
AAGCAATAGCATCACAAATTTCACAAATAAAGCATTTTTTTCACTGCATTCTAGTTGTGGTTTGTCCAAA
CTCATCAATGTATCTTATCATGTCTGTATACCGTCGACCTCTAGCTAGAGCTTGGCGTAATCATGGTCAT
AGCTGTTTCCTGTGTGAAATTGTTATCCGCTCACAATTCCACACAACATACGAGCCGGAAGCATAAAGTG
TAAAGCCTGGGGTGCCTAATGAGTGAGCTAACTCACATTAATTGCGTTGCGCTCACTGCCCGCTTTCCAG
TCGGGAAACCTGTCGTGCCAGCTGCATTAATGAATCGGCCAACGCGCGGGGAGAGGCGGTTTGCGTATTG
GGCGCTCTTCCGCTTCCTCGCTCACTGACTCGCTGCGCTCGGTCGTTCGGCTGCGGCGAGCGGTATCAGC
TCACTCAAAGGCGGTAATACGGTTATCCACAGAATCAGGGGATAACGCAGGAAAGAACATGTGAGCAAAA
GGCCAGCAAAAGGCCAGGAACCGTAAAAAGGCCGCGTTGCTGGCGTTTTTCCATAGGCTCCGCCCCCCTG
ACGAGCATCACAAAAATCGACGCTCAAGTCAGAGGTGGCGAAACCCGACAGGACTATAAAGATACCAGGC
GTTTCCCCCTGGAAGCTCCCTCGTGCGCTCTCCTGTTCCGACCCTGCCGCTTACCGGATACCTGTCCGCC
TTTCTCCCTTCGGGAAGCGTGGCGCTTTCTCATAGCTCACGCTGTAGGTATCTCAGTTCGGTGTAGGTCG
TTCGCTCCAAGCTGGGCTGTGTGCACGAACCCCCCGTTCAGCCCGACCGCTGCGCCTTATCCGGTAACTA
TCGTCTTGAGTCCAACCCGGTAAGACACGACTTATCGCCACTGGCAGCAGCCACTGGTAACAGGATTAGC
AGAGCGAGGTATGTAGGCGGTGCTACAGAGTTCTTGAAGTGGTGGCCTAACTACGGCTACACTAGAAGAA
CAGTATTTGGTATCTGCGCTCTGCTGAAGCCAGTTACCTTCGGAAAAAGAGTTGGTAGCTCTTGATCCGG
CAAACAAACCACCGCTGGTAGCGGTTTTTTTGTTTGCAAGCAGCAGATTACGCGCAGAAAAAAAGGATCT
CAAGAAGATCCTTTGATCTTTTCTACGGGGTCTGACGCTCAGTGGAACGAAAACTCACGTTAAGGGATTT
TGGTCATGAGATTATCAAAAAGGATCTTCACCTAGATCCTTTTAAATTAAAAATGAAGTTTTAAATCAAT
CTAAAGTATATATGAGTAAACTTGGTCTGACAGTTACCAATGCTTAATCAGTGAGGCACCTATCTCAGCG
ATCTGTCTATTTCGTTCATCCATAGTTGCCTGACTCCCCGTCGTGTAGATAACTACGATACGGGAGGGCT
TACCATCTGGCCCCAGTGCTGCAATGATACCGCGAGACCCACGCTCACCGGCTCCAGATTTATCAGCAAT
AAACCAGCCAGCCGGAAGGGCCGAGCGCAGAAGTGGTCCTGCAACTTTATCCGCCTCCATCCAGTCTATT
AATTGTTGCCGGGAAGCTAGAGTAAGTAGTTCGCCAGTTAATAGTTTGCGCAACGTTGTTGCCATTGCTA
CAGGCATCGTGGTGTCACGCTCGTCGTTTGGTATGGCTTCATTCAGCTCCGGTTCCCAACGATCAAGGCG
AGTTACATGATCCCCCATGTTGTGCAAAAAAGCGGTTAGCTCCTTCGGTCCTCCGATCGTTGTCAGAAGT
AAGTTGGCCGCAGTGTTATCACTCATGGTTATGGCAGCACTGCATAATTCTCTTACTGTCATGCCATCCG
TAAGATGCTTTTCTGTGACTGGTGAGTACTCAACCAAGTCATTCTGAGAATAGTGTATGCGGCGACCGAG
TTGCTCTTGCCCGGCGTCAATACGGGATAATACCGCGCCACATAGCAGAACTTTAAAAGTGCTCATCATT
GGAAAACGTTCTTCGGGGCGAAAACTCTCAAGGATCTTACCGCTGTTGAGATCCAGTTCGATGTAACCCA
CTCGTGCACCCAACTGATCTTCAGCATCTTTTACTTTCACCAGCGTTTCTGGGTGAGCAAAAACAGGAAG
GCAAAATGCCGCAAAAAAGGGAATAAGGGCGACACGGAAATGTTGAATACTCATACTCTTCCTTTTTCAA
TATTATTGAAGCATTTATCAGGGTTATTGTCTCATGAGCGGATACATATTTGAATGTATTTAGAAAAATA
AACAAATAGGGGTTCCGCGCACATTTCCCCGAAAAGTGCCACCTGACGTC
Features (pLannotate 1.2.2; 21 found; start..end, strand, type, name):
     28..80      -  misc_feature   bom (fragment): basis of mobility region from pBR322
    235..614     +  enhancer       CMV enhancer: human cytomegalovirus immediate early enhancer
    615..818     +  promoter       CMV promoter: human cytomegalovirus (CMV) immediate early promoter
    814..847     +  LTR            5' LTR (truncated) (fragment): truncated 5' long terminal repeat (LTR) from HIV-1
    863..881     +  promoter       T7 promoter: promoter for bacteriophage T7 RNA polymerase
    929..952     +  misc_feature   MCS (fragment): pBluescript multiple cloning site
    953..3262    +  CDS            LT_POVKI: Protein inferred from homology: Swiss-Prot protein existence level 3. Isoform large T antigen is a key early protein essential for both driving viral replication and inducing cellular transformation. Plays a role in viral genome replication by driving entry of quiescent cells into the cell cycle and by autoregulating the synthesis of viral early mRNA. Displays highly oncogenic activities by corrupting the host cellular checkpoint mechanisms that guard cell division and the transcription, replication, and repair of DNA. Participates in the modulation of cellular gene expression preceeding viral
   3315..3539    +  polyA_signal   bGH poly(A) signal: bovine growth hormone polyadenylation signal
   3543..3564    +  promoter       SV40 promoter (fragment): SV40 enhancer and early promoter
   3585..4013    +  rep_origin     f1 ori (sequence partly withheld): f1 bacteriophage origin of replication; arrow indicates direction of (+) strand synthesis
   4027..4356    +  promoter       SV40 promoter: SV40 enhancer and early promoter
   4405..5430    +  CDS            HygR: aminoglycoside phosphotransferase from E. coli; aph(4)-Ia; confers resistance to hygromycin
   5440..5565    +  CDS            ble (fragment): BLE_KLEPN - Experimental evidence at protein level: Swiss-Prot protein existence level 1. Binding protein with a strong affinity to the bleomycin family of antibiotics. Binds to CL990; an antimitotic-antibiotic compound. From Klebsiella pneumoniae.
   5560..5681    +  polyA_signal   SV40 poly(A) signal: SV40 polyadenylation signal
   5754..5770    -  protein_bind   lac operator: The lac repressor binds to the lac operator to inhibit transcription in E. coli. This inhibition can be relieved by adding lactose or isopropyl-β-D-thiogalactopyranoside (IPTG). lac repressor encoded by lacI
   5778..5808    -  promoter       lac promoter: promoter for the E. coli lac operon
   5823..5844    -  protein_bind   CAP binding site: CAP binding activates transcription in the presence of cAMP. E. coli catabolite activator protein
   5857..5949    -  CDS            lacI (fragment): lac repressor; lacI; The lac repressor binds to the lac operator to inhibit transcription in E. coli. This inhibition can be relieved by adding lactose or isopropyl-β-D-thiogalactopyranoside (IPTG).
   6132..6717    -  rep_origin     ori: high-copy-number ColE1/pMB1/pBR322/pUC origin of replication
   6888..7748    -  CDS            AmpR: β-lactamase; bla; confers resistance to ampicillin, carbenicillin, and related antibiotics
   7749..7853    -  promoter       AmpR promoter: bla
