[The description below was written by a language model from this plasmid's Addgene catalogue record and pLannotate feature annotations shown in this document.]
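Description:
pcDKIER is a mammalian expression plasmid of 7,884 bp built on the Invitrogen pcDNA3.1 backbone in its hygromycin-selectable form. The catalogue entry does not name the insert. However, the feature annotation identifies a roughly 2.3 kb region between the BamHI and XhoI cloning sites as matching the large T antigen of KI polyomavirus, and the depositor comment points to the discovery of that virus. The plasmid name suggests the insert may be the viral early region, but the record does not state this. It also does not say whether the insert is genomic, and so able to give rise to spliced early products, or a cDNA.

The insert lies downstream of the human cytomegalovirus immediate-early enhancer and promoter and is followed by the bovine growth hormone polyadenylation signal, giving strong constitutive expression in transfected mammalian cells. A T7 promoter just upstream of the cloning site allows in vitro transcription and serves as a sequencing primer site. A separate cassette, made up of the SV40 early promoter, the hygromycin phosphotransferase gene and the SV40 poly(A) signal, permits selection of stable cell lines. The SV40 promoter region in pcDNA3.1-type vectors typically also includes the SV40 origin. In E. coli the plasmid is maintained through a high-copy ColE1/pUC-type origin and β-lactamase (ampicillin resistance), and an f1 origin allows single-stranded DNA production. Several short annotated fragments (HIV-1 LTR, ble, lacI, bom) are probably backbone remnants or chance matches rather than functional parts.

The record does not give an intended use. A construct like this would suit studies of KI polyomavirus T antigen expression and function, such as its roles in viral replication, cell-cycle deregulation and transformation.
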