Addgene plasmid #37093: pcDKIER
Depositing lab: David Wang. Depositing organization: Washington University in Saint Louis.
Backbone
  Vector backbone: pcDNA3.1
  Backbone manufacturer: Invitrogen
  Backbone size w/o insert (bp): 5535
  Total vector size (bp): 7884
  Vector type: Mammalian Expression
  Selectable markers: Hygromycin
Growth in bacteria
  Bacterial resistance: Ampicillin, 100 μg/mL
  Growth temperature: 37°C
  Growth strain: Top10
  Copy number: Unknown
Gene/Insert
  Cloning method: Restriction Enzyme; 5′ cloning site BamHI (not destroyed); 3′ cloning site XhoI (not destroyed)
  Sequencing primers: 5′ T7; 3′ BGH
Terms and licenses: Academic/Nonprofit Terms; Industry Terms: Not Available to Industry
Depositor comments: The discovery of the KI polyomavirus was first described in the following article https://www.ncbi.nlm.nih.gov/pubmed/17287263
How to cite: pcDKIER was a gift from David Wang (Addgene plasmid # 37093 ; http://n2t.net/addgene:37093 ; RRID:Addgene_37093)
