>Addgene plasmid #37093 | pcDKIER | addgene partial sequence | sequence record 48319 | CMV-F 5'-CGCAAATGGGCGGTAGGCGTG-3'
ACCCACTGCTTACTGGCTTATCGAAATTAATACGACTCACTATAGGGAGACCCAAGCTGGCTAGCGTTTA
AACTTAAGCTTGGTACCGAGCTCGGATCCCCCGGGCTGCAGGAATTCATGGATAAAACTTTATCTAGAGA
AGAGGCAAAGCAGCTAATGCAACTTTTATGTTTGGACATGAGTTGCTGGGGCAATTTACCACTAATGAGA
AGACAATACTTAGTAAAGTGCAAAGAATATCATCCAGATAAAGGAGGAAATGAGGAAAGCATGAAGCTTC
TTAATTCTTTATATTTAAAACTGCAAGACTCAGTTAGCAGTGTACATGATTTAAATGAAGAAGAAGATAA
TATATGGCAATCTTCTCAGGTATACTGCAAAGATTTGTGCTGCAATAAGTTTAGATTAGTTGGTGCTATA
TATGGTGAATACTATGAAGCATATATTATGAAGCAGTGGGATGTATGCATTCATGGCTACAATCACGAAT
GCCAATGCATTCACTGTATTTTAAGCAAATATCATAAAGAAAAGTACAAAATTTATAGAAAACCACCTGT
GTGGATAGAGTGCTACTGCTATAAGTGCTACAGGGAGTGGTTTTTTTTTCCAATTTCAATGCAAACATTT
TTCTTTTGGAAAGTGATTATTTTTAATACTGAAATACGAGCAGTTCAACCATTATTACGGTAAGCATAAA
ATAATGTTTTTAAATAATTGTTTGTGTAATATTAAATGTATATTTTTGTTGTATAGATACCTACATACGG
TACACCTGACTGGGATGAGTGGTGGTCACAGTTCA
